>Addgene plasmid #185352 | pGEX-4T-3-TRC8 513-664 | addgene full sequence | sequence record 399902 | Addgene NGS Result
GTTGGAATTAGCTTATCGACTGCACGGTGCACCAATGCTTCTGGCGTCAGGCAGCCATCGGAAGCTGTGG
TATGGCTGTGCAGGTCGTAAATCACTGCATAATTCGTGTCGCTCAAGGCGCACTCCCGTTCTGGATAATG
TTTTTTGCGCCGACATCATAACGGTTCTGGCAAATATTCTGAAATGAGCTGTTGACAATTAATCATCGGC
TCGTATAATGTGTGGAATTGTGAGCGGATAACAATTTCACACAGGAAACAGTATTCATGTCCCCTATACT
AGGTTATTGGAAAATTAAGGGCCTTGTGCAACCCACTCGACTTCTTTTGGAATATCTTGAAGAAAAATAT
GAAGAGCATTTGTATGAGCGCGATGAAGGTGATAAATGGCGAAACAAAAAGTTTGAATTGGGTTTGGAGT
TTCCCAATCTTCCTTATTATATTGATGGTGATGTTAAATTAACACAGTCTATGGCCATCATACGTTATAT
AGCTGACAAGCACAACATGTTGGGTGGTTGTCCAAAAGAGCGTGCAGAGATTTCAATGCTTGAAGGAGCG
GTTTTGGATATTAGATACGGTGTTTCGAGAATTGCATATAGTAAAGACTTTGAAACTCTCAAAGTTGATT
TTCTTAGCAAGCTACCTGAAATGCTGAAAATGTTCGAAGATCGTTTATGTCATAAAACATATTTAAATGG
TGATCATGTAACCCATCCTGACTTCATGTTGTATGACGCTCTTGATGTTGTTTTATACATGGACCCAATG
TGCCTGGATGCGTTCCCAAAATTAGTTTGTTTTAAAAAACGTATTGAAGCTATCCCACAAATTGATAAGT
ACTTGAAATCCAGCAAGTATATAGCATGGCCTTTGCAGGGCTGGCAAGCCACGTTTGGTGGTGGCGACCA
TCCTCCAAAATCGGATCTGGTTCCGCGTGGATCCACCAAAAATGGCTGGAAGACATTTATGAATCGTAGG
ACTGCTGTGAATAAAATTAATTCACTTCCTGAAATAAAAGGGAGCCGCTTACAAGAAATAAATGATGTAT
GTGCAATCTGCTATCATGAGTTTACAACATCTGCTCGTATTACACCGTGTAATCATTATTTCCATGCACT
TTGCCTTCGGAAATGGCTGTACATTCAAGATACTTGTCCAATGTGCCATCAGAAAGTATACATCGAAGAT
GATATCAAGGATAATTCAAATGTATCTAACAACAATGGATTTATTCCACCCAATGAAACTCCAGAGGAAG
CTGTAAGAGAAGCTGCTGCTGAATCTGACAGGGAATTGAACGAAGATGACAGTACAGATTGTGATGATGA
TGTTCAAAGAGAAAGAAATGGAGTGATTCAGCACACAGGCGCAGCAGCTGAAGAATTTAATGATGATACT
GACTGAGAATTCCCGGGTCGACTCGAGCGGCCGCATCGTGACTGACTGACGATCTGCCTCGCGCGTTTCG
GTGATGACGGTGAAAACCTCTGACACATGCAGCTCCCGGAGACGGTCACAGCTTGTCTGTAAGCGGATGC
CGGGAGCAGACAAGCCCGTCAGGGCGCGTCAGCGGGTGTTGGCGGGTGTCGGGGCGCAGCCATGACCCAG
TCACGTAGCGATAGCGGAGTGTATAATTCTTGAAGACGAAAGGGCCTCGTGATACGCCTATTTTTATAGG
TTAATGTCATGATAATAATGGTTTCTTAGACGTCAGGTGGCACTTTTCGGGGAAATGTGCGCGGAACCCC
TATTTGTTTATTTTTCTAAATACATTCAAATATGTATCCGCTCATGAGACAATAACCCTGATAAATGCTT
CAATAATATTGAAAAAGGAAGAGTATGAGTATTCAACATTTCCGTGTCGCCCTTATTCCCTTTTTTGCGG
CATTTTGCCTTCCTGTTTTTGCTCACCCAGAAACGCTGGTGAAAGTAAAAGATGCTGAAGATCAGTTGGG
TGCACGAGTGGGTTACATCGAACTGGATCTCAACAGCGGTAAGATCCTTGAGAGTTTTCGCCCCGAAGAA
CGTTTTCCAATGATGAGCACTTTTAAAGTTCTGCTATGTGGCGCGGTATTATCCCGTGTTGACGCCGGGC
AAGAGCAACTCGGTCGCCGCATACACTATTCTCAGAATGACTTGGTTGAGTACTCACCAGTCACAGAAAA
GCATCTTACGGATGGCATGACAGTAAGAGAATTATGCAGTGCTGCCATAACCATGAGTGATAACACTGCG
GCCAACTTACTTCTGACAACGATCGGAGGACCGAAGGAGCTAACCGCTTTTTTGCACAACATGGGGGATC
ATGTAACTCGCCTTGATCGTTGGGAACCGGAGCTGAATGAAGCCATACCAAACGACGAGCGTGACACCAC
GATGCCTGCAGCAATGGCAACAACGTTGCGCAAACTATTAACTGGCGAACTACTTACTCTAGCTTCCCGG
CAACAATTAATAGACTGGATGGAGGCGGATAAAGTTGCAGGACCACTTCTGCGCTCGGCCCTTCCGGCTG
GCTGGTTTATTGCTGATAAATCTGGAGCCGGTGAGCGTGGGTCTCGCGGTATCATTGCAGCACTGGGGCC
AGATGGTAAGCCCTCCCGTATCGTAGTTATCTACACGACGGGGAGTCAGGCAACTATGGATGAACGAAAT
AGACAGATCGCTGAGATAGGTGCCTCACTGATTAAGCATTGGTAACTGTCAGACCAAGTTTACTCATATA
TACTTTAGATTGATTTAAAACTTCATTTTTAATTTAAAAGGATCTAGGTGAAGATCCTTTTTGATAATCT
CATGACCAAAATCCCTTAACGTGAGTTTTCGTTCCACTGAGCGTCAGACCCCGTAGAAAAGATCAAAGGA
TCTTCTTGAGATCCTTTTTTTCTGCGCGTAATCTGCTGCTTGCAAACAAAAAAACCACCGCTACCAGCGG
TGGTTTGTTTGCCGGATCAAGAGCTACCAACTCTTTTTCCGAAGGTAACTGGCTTCAGCAGAGCGCAGAT
ACCAAATACTGTCCTTCTAGTGTAGCCGTAGTTAGGCCACCACTTCAAGAACTCTGTAGCACCGCCTACA
TACCTCGCTCTGCTAATCCTGTTACCAGTGGCTGCTGCCAGTGGCGATAAGTCGTGTCTTACCGGGTTGG
ACTCAAGACGATAGTTACCGGATAAGGCGCAGCGGTCGGGCTGAACGGGGGGTTCGTGCACACAGCCCAG
CTTGGAGCGAACGACCTACACCGAACTGAGATACCTACAGCGTGAGCTATGAGAAAGCGCCACGCTTCCC
GAAGGGAGAAAGGCGGACAGGTATCCGGTAAGCGGCAGGGTCGGAACAGGAGAGCGCACGAGGGAGCTTC
CAGGGGGAAACGCCTGGTATCTTTATAGTCCTGTCGGGTTTCGCCACCTCTGACTTGAGCGTCGATTTTT
GTGATGCTCGTCAGGGGGGCGGAGCCTATGGAAAAACGCCAGCAACGCGGCCTTTTTACGGTTCCTGGCC
TTTTGCTGGCCTTTTGCTCACATGTTCTTTCCTGCGTTATCCCCTGATTCTGTGGATAACCGTATTACCG
CCTTTGAGTGAGCTGATACCGCTCGCCGCAGCCGAACGACCGAGCGCAGCGAGTCAGTGAGCGAGGAAGC
GGAAGAGCGCCTGATGCGGTATTTTCTCCTTACGCATCTGTGCGGTATTTCACACCGCATAAATTCCGAC
ACCATCGAATGGCGCAAAACCTTTCGCGGTATGGCATGATAGCGCCCGGAAGAGAGTCAATTCAGGGTGG
TGAATGTGAAACCAGTAACGTTATACGATGTCGCAGAGTATGCCGGTGTCTCTTATCAGACCGTTTCCCG
CGTGGTGAACCAGGCCAGCCACGTTTCTGCGAAAACGCGGGAAAAAGTGGAAGCGGCGATGGCGGAGCTG
AATTACATTCCCAACCGCGTGGCACAACAACTGGCGGGCAAACAGTCGTTGCTGATTGGCGTTGCCACCT
CCAGTCTGGCCCTGCACGCGCCGTCGCAAATTGTCGCGGCGATTAAATCTCGCGCCGATCAACTGGGTGC
CAGCGTGGTGGTGTCGATGGTAGAACGAAGCGGCGTCGAAGCCTGTAAAGCGGCGGTGCACAATCTTCTC
GCGCAACGCGTCAGTGGGCTGATCATTAACTATCCGCTGGATGACCAGGATGCCATTGCTGTGGAAGCTG
CCTGCACTAATGTTCCGGCGTTATTTCTTGATGTCTCTGACCAGACACCCATCAACAGTATTATTTTCTC
CCATGAAGACGGTACGCGACTGGGCGTGGAGCATCTGGTCGCATTGGGTCACCAGCAAATCGCGCTGTTA
GCGGGCCCATTAAGTTCTGTCTCGGCGCGTCTGCGTCTGGCTGGCTGGCATAAATATCTCACTCGCAATC
AAATTCAGCCGATAGCGGAACGGGAAGGCGACTGGAGTGCCATGTCCGGTTTTCAACAAACCATGCAAAT
GCTGAATGAGGGCATCGTTCCCACTGCGATGCTGGTTGCCAACGATCAGATGGCGCTGGGCGCAATGCGC
GCCATTACCGAGTCCGGGCTGCGCGTTGGTGCGGATATCTCGGTAGTGGGATACGACGATACCGAAGACA
GCTCATGTTATATCCCGCCGTTAACCACCATCAAACAGGATTTTCGCCTGCTGGGGCAAACCAGCGTGGA
CCGCTTGCTGCAACTCTCTCAGGGCCAGGCGGTGAAGGGCAATCAGCTGTTGCCCGTCTCACTGGTGAAA
AGAAAAACCACCCTGGCGCCCAATACGCAAACCGCCTCTCCCCGCGCGTTGGCCGATTCATTAATGCAGC
TGGCACGACAGGTTTCCCGACTGGAAAGCGGGCAGTGAGCGCAACGCAATTAATGTAAGTTAGCTCACTC
ATTAGGCACCCCAGGCTTTACACTTTATGCTTCCGGCTCGTATGTTGTGTGGAATTGTGAGCGGATAACA
ATTTCACACAGGAAACAGCTATGACCATGATTACGGATTCACTGGCCGTCGTTTTACAACGTCGTGACTG
GGAAAACCCTGGCGTTACCCAACTTAATCGCCTTGCAGCACATCCCCCTTTCGCCAGCTGGCGTAATAGC
GAAGAGGCCCGCACCGATCGCCCTTCCCAACAGTTGCGCAGCCTGAATGGCGAATGGCGCTTTGCCTGGT
TTCCGGCACCAGAAGCGGTGCCGGAAAGCTGGCTGGAGTGCGATCTTCCTGAGGCCGATACTGTCGTCGT
CCCCTCAAACTGGCAGATGCACGGTTACGATGCGCCCATCTACACCAACGTGACCTATCCCATTACGGTC
AATCCGCCGTTTGTTCCCACGGAGAATCCGACGGGTTGTTACTCGCTCACATTTAATGTTGATGAAAGCT
GGCTACAGGAAGGCCAGACGCGAATTATTTTTGATGGC
Features (pLannotate 1.2.2; 17 found; start..end, strand, type, name):
    192..220     +  promoter       tac promoter: strong E. coli promoter; hybrid between the trp and lac UV5 promoters
    228..244     +  protein_bind   lac operator: The lac repressor binds to the lac operator to inhibit transcription in E. coli. This inhibition can be relieved by adding lactose or isopropyl-β-D-thiogalactopyranoside (IPTG). lac repressor encoded by lacI
    267..920     +  CDS            GST26_SCHJA: Experimental evidence at protein level: Swiss-Prot protein existence level 1. GST isoenzymes appear to play a central role in the parasite detoxification system. Other functions are also suspected including a role in increasing the solubility of haematin in the parasite gut. From Schistosoma japonicum (Blood fluke).
    948..1403    +  CDS            RNF139 (fragment): RN139_HUMAN - Also known as TRC8 From Homo sapiens (Human).
   1454..1493    +  CDS            rop (fragment): Rop protein, which maintains plasmids at low copy number; rop
   1595..1635    +  misc_feature   bom (fragment): basis of mobility region from pBR322
   1740..1844    +  promoter       AmpR promoter: bla
   1845..2705    +  CDS            AmpR: β-lactamase; bla; confers resistance to ampicillin, carbenicillin, and related antibiotics
   2876..3464    +  rep_origin     ori: high-copy-number ColE1/pMB1/pBR322/pUC origin of replication
   3650..3701    -  misc_feature   bom (fragment): basis of mobility region from pBR322
   3708..3785    +  promoter       lacI promoter: lacI
   3786..4868    +  CDS            lacI: lac repressor; lacI; The lac repressor binds to the lac operator to inhibit transcription in E. coli. This inhibition can be relieved by adding lactose or isopropyl-β-D-thiogalactopyranoside (IPTG).
   4881..4902    +  protein_bind   CAP binding site: CAP binding activates transcription in the presence of cAMP. E. coli catabolite activator protein
   4917..4947    +  promoter       lac promoter: promoter for the E. coli lac operon
   4955..4971    +  protein_bind   lac operator: The lac repressor binds to the lac operator to inhibit transcription in E. coli. This inhibition can be relieved by adding lactose or isopropyl-β-D-thiogalactopyranoside (IPTG). lac repressor encoded by lacI
   4991..5164    +  CDS            lacZα: LacZα fragment of β-galactosidase; lacZ fragment
   5428..116     -  CDS            yciV (fragment) (across the origin): RNAAM_ECOLI - Also known as trpH From Escherichia coli (strain K12).
