[The description below was written by a language model from this plasmid's Addgene catalogue record and pLannotate feature annotations shown in this document.]
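Description:
pGEX-4T-3-TRC8 513-664 is a bacterial expression plasmid built on the pGEX-4T-3 backbone for producing a glutathione S-transferase (GST) fusion to a C-terminal fragment of human TRC8 (RNF139). It is propagated in E. coli through a ColE1/pMB1-type origin, listed as high copy, and selected with ampicillin via the β-lactamase (AmpR) gene and its own promoter. The sequenced record is about 5.4 kb. It also carries backbone remnants typical of this vector family: short rop and bom fragments, a lac promoter/operator with a lacZα segment downstream of lacI, and a small E. coli yciV fragment spanning the numbering origin. None of these is part of the expression payload.

The expression cassette is driven by the strong hybrid tac promoter followed by a lac operator. The plasmid supplies its own lacI repressor, so transcription stays repressed until induced with IPTG. The Schistosoma japonicum GST coding sequence sits directly downstream and is fused at its C-terminus to the RNF139 fragment, which was inserted by restriction cloning between HindIII and XhoI sites. The insert encodes only residues 513–664 of TRC8, and the annotated feature length is consistent with this. According to the record, this region contains the RING domain. The short gap between the GST and RNF139 features would correspond to the linker region of the pGEX-4T series, which normally encodes a thrombin cleavage site, although no such site is annotated in the feature table.

The GST tag allows affinity purification on glutathione resin. The stated purpose is to provide a RING domain-containing GST fusion protein for ubiquitination assays.
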