Addgene plasmid #185352: pGEX-4T-3-TRC8 513-664
Purpose: RING domain-containing GST fusion protein for ubiquitination assays.
Depositing lab: Allan Weissman. Depositing organization: National Cancer Institute (NCI). Publication: A structurally conserved site in AUP1 binds the E2 enzyme UBE2G2 and is essential for ER-associated degradation. Smith CE, Tsai YC, Liang YH, Khago D, Mariano J, Li J, Tarasov SG, Gergel E, Tsai B, Villaneuva M, Clapp ME, Magidson V, Chari R, Byrd RA, Ji X, Weissman AM. PLoS Biol. 2021 Dec 8;19(12):e3001474. doi: 10.1371/journal.pbio.3001474. eCollection 2021 Dec. PubMed 34879065.
Backbone
  Vector backbone: pGEX-4T3
  Vector type: Bacterial Expression
Growth in bacteria
  Bacterial resistance: Ampicillin, 100 μg/mL
  Growth temperature: 37°C
  Growth strain: DH5alpha
  Copy number: High Copy
Gene/Insert
  Gene/Insert name: TRC8
  Species: H. sapiens (human)
  Mutation: aa 513-664 only
  Entrez Gene: RNF139 (a.k.a. HRCA1, RCA1, TRC8)
  Tag / fusion protein: GST (N terminal on backbone)
  Cloning method: Restriction Enzyme; 5′ cloning site HindIII (unknown if destroyed); 3′ cloning site XhoI (unknown if destroyed)
Terms and licenses: Academic/Nonprofit Terms; Industry Terms: Not Available to Industry
How to cite: pGEX-4T-3-TRC8 513-664 was a gift from Allan Weissman (Addgene plasmid # 185352 ; http://n2t.net/addgene:185352 ; RRID:Addgene_185352)
